Addgene plasmid #173087: MacroH2A1.1-c002
Purpose: Expression of recombinant fusion protein in E. coli
Depositing lab: Lari Lehtiö. Depositing organization: University of Oulu. Publication: A molecular toolbox for ADP-ribosyl binding proteins. Sowa ST, Galera-Prat A, Wazir S, Alanen HI, Maksimainen MM, Lehtio L. Cell Rep Methods. 2021 Dec 20;1(8):100121. doi: 10.1016/j.crmeth.2021.100121. Epub 2021 Nov 11. PubMed 34786571.
Backbone
  Vector backbone: pNIC-CFP
  Vector type: Bacterial Expression
Growth in bacteria
  Bacterial resistance: Kanamycin, 50 μg/mL
  Growth temperature: 37°C
  Growth strain: DH5alpha
  Copy number: Low Copy
Gene/Insert
  Gene/Insert name: MACROH2A1 (alt name: mH2A1.1)
  Species: H. sapiens (human)
  Mutation: Q162-N369, codon optimized
  Entrez Gene: MACROH2A1 (a.k.a. H2A.y, H2A/y, H2AF12M, H2AFY, MACROH2A1.1, mH2A1, macroH2A1.2)
  Tag / fusion protein: mCerulean (N terminal on backbone)
  Cloning method: Ligation Independent Cloning
Terms and licenses: Academic/Nonprofit Terms; Industry Terms: Not Available to Industry
Depositor comments: Please visit https://www.biorxiv.org/content/10.1101/2021.05.31.445082v2 for bioRxiv preprint.
How to cite: MacroH2A1.1-c002 was a gift from Lari Lehtiö (Addgene plasmid # 173087 ; http://n2t.net/addgene:173087 ; RRID:Addgene_173087)
