[The description below was written by a language model from this plasmid's Addgene catalogue record and pLannotate feature annotations shown in this document.]
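Description:
MacroH2A1.1-c002 is a bacterial expression plasmid built on the pNIC-CFP backbone, a pET-style vector for producing recombinant fusion proteins in E. coli. It is selected with kanamycin through an aph(3')-Ia resistance gene and replicates from a ColE1/pBR322-type origin. The neighbouring rop gene and bom region match the low-copy designation in the catalogue entry. An f1 origin is also present. The short tetracycline-resistance fragments and the AmpR promoter fragment appear to be non-functional remnants of the vector's ancestry.

The expression cassette is driven by a T7 promoter with an adjacent lac operator and the T7 gene 10 ribosome binding site, and it ends at a T7 terminator. A lacI gene on the plasmid supplies the repressor, so transcription depends on T7 RNA polymerase in the host and can be induced with IPTG. The open reading frame encodes mCerulean, a monomeric cyan fluorescent protein, fused to the N terminus of a codon-optimized fragment of human MACROH2A1 (the mH2A1.1 isoform) spanning residues Q162 to N369. The insert was introduced by ligation-independent cloning. The feature table also annotates a partial polyhistidine match and a fragment of a T7 gene 10B-derived solubility tag downstream of the insert. The record does not say whether these lie in frame with the fusion protein or are simply leftover vector sequence after a stop codon.

The associated publication describes a molecular toolbox for ADP-ribosyl binding proteins, and this construct provides a cyan-fluorescent version of one such protein. The record itself gives the purpose only as recombinant fusion protein expression in E. coli and does not specify any particular assay format.
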