Features (pLannotate 1.2.2; 20 found; start..end, strand, type, name):
     22..736     +  CDS            mCerulean (fragment): enhanced monomeric variant of CFP (Rizzo et al., 2004) mammalian codon-optimized
    784..1407    +  CDS            MACROH2A1 (fragment): H2AY_HUMAN - Also known as H2AFY From Homo sapiens (Human).
   1482..1499    +  CDS            9xHis (fragment): 9xHis affinity tag
   1509..1558    +  CDS            SET1 (fragment): solubility-enhancement tag derived from T7 phage gene 10B
   1566..1613    +  terminator     T7 terminator: transcription terminator for bacteriophage T7 RNA polymerase
   1650..2078    +  rep_origin     f1 ori (sequence partly withheld): f1 bacteriophage origin of replication; arrow indicates direction of (+) strand synthesis
   2131..2188    +  promoter       AmpR promoter (fragment): bla
   2197..3012    -  CDS            KanR: aminoglycoside phosphotransferase; aph(3')-Ia; confers resistance to kanamycin in bacteria or G418 (Geneticin®) in eukaryotes
   3134..3722    +  rep_origin     ori: high-copy-number ColE1/pMB1/pBR322/pUC origin of replication
   3908..4047    -  misc_feature   bom: basis of mobility region from pBR322
   4149..4340    -  CDS            rop: Rop protein, which maintains plasmids at low copy number; rop
   4357..4737    +  CDS            YPB1_ECOLX: Protein predicted: Swiss-Prot protein existence level 4. From Escherichia coli.
   4809..5100    -  CDS            TcR (fragment): tetracycline efflux protein; tet; confers resistance to tetracycline
   5115..5136    -  protein_bind   CAP binding site: CAP binding activates transcription in the presence of cAMP. E. coli catabolite activator protein
   5149..6231    -  CDS            lacI: lac repressor; lacI; The lac repressor binds to the lac operator to inhibit transcription in E. coli. This inhibition can be relieved by adding lactose or isopropyl-β-D-thiogalactopyranoside (IPTG).
   6232..6309    -  promoter       lacI promoter: lacI
   6317..6596    -  CDS            TcR (fragment): tetracycline efflux protein; tet; confers resistance to tetracycline
   6618..6636    +  promoter       T7 promoter: promoter for bacteriophage T7 RNA polymerase
   6637..6661    +  protein_bind   lac operator: The lac repressor binds to the lac operator to inhibit transcription in E. coli. This inhibition can be relieved by adding lactose or isopropyl-β-D-thiogalactopyranoside (IPTG). lac repressor encoded by lacI
   6676..6698    +  RBS            RBS: efficient ribosome binding site from bacteriophage T7 gene 10 (Olins and Rangwala, 1989)
>Addgene plasmid #173087 | MacroH2A1.1-c002 | addgene full sequence | sequence record 349903 | Addgene NGS Result
ATGCACCATCATCATCATCATGTGAGCAAGGGCGAGGAGCTGTTCACCGGGGTGGTGCCCATCCTGGTCG
AGCTGGACGGCGACGTAAACGGCCACAGGTTCAGCGTGTCCGGCGAGGGCGAGGGCGATGCCACCTACGG
CAAGCTGACCCTGAAGTTCATCTGCACCACCGGCAAGCTGCCCGTGCCCTGGCCCACCCTCGTGACCACC
CTGACCTGGGGCGTGCAGTGCTTCGCCCGCTACCCCGACCACATGAAGCAGCACGACTTCTTCAAGTCCG
CCATGCCCGAAGGCTACGTCCAGGAGCGTACCATCTTCTTCAAGGACGACGGCAACTACAAGACCCGCGC
CGAGGTGAAGTTCGAGGGCGACACCCTGGTGAACCGCATCGAGCTGAAGGGCATCGACTTCAAGGAGGAC
GGCAACATCCTGGGGCACAAGCTGGAGTACAACGCCATCAGCGACAACGTCTATATCACCGCCGACAAGC
AGAAGAACGGCATCAAGGCCCACTTCAAGATCCGCCACAACATCGAGGACGGCAGCGTGCAGCTCGCCGA
CCACTACCAGCAGAACACCCCCATCGGCGACGGCCCCGTGCTGCTGCCCGACAACCACTACCTGAGCACC
CAGTCCAAGCTGAGCAAAGACCCCAACGAGAAGCGCGATCACATGGTCCTGCTGGAGTTCGTGACCGCCG
CCGGGATCACTCTCGGCATGGACGAGCTGTACAAGTCTTCTGGTGTAGATCTGGGTACCGAGAACTTGTA
CTTCCAATCCATGCAGGGCGAGGTTTCTAAGGCGGCGAGCGCGGACAGCACCACCGAAGGTACCCCGGCG
GATGGCTTCACCGTGCTGAGCACCAAGAGCCTGTTTCTGGGTCAGAAACTGCAAGTGGTTCAGGCGGACA
TCGCGAGCATTGACAGCGATGCGGTGGTTCACCCGACCAACACCGATTTCTACATCGGTGGCGAGGTTGG
CAACACCCTTGAAAAGAAAGGTGGCAAGGAGTTTGTGGAAGCGGTTCTGGAGCTGCGTAAGAAAAACGGT
CCGCTGGAAGTGGCGGGTGCGGCGGTTAGCGCGGGTCATGGTCTGCCGGCGAAGTTCGTGATTCACTGCA
ACAGCCCGGTTTGGGGTGCGGACAAATGCGAGGAACTGCTGGAAAAGACCGTGAAAAACTGCCTGGCGCT
GGCGGACGATAAGAAACTGAAAAGCATCGCGTTCCCGAGCATTGGTAGCGGCCGTAACGGCTTTCCGAAG
CAAACCGCGGCGCAGCTGATCCTGAAAGCGATTAGCAGCTATTTTGTTAGCACCATGAGCAGCAGCATCA
AGACCGTGTACTTCGTTCTGTTTGACAGCGAGAGCATCGGTATTTATGTGCAGGAAATGGCGAAACTGGA
TGCGAACTAAGACGGTCTCCAGTAAAGGTGGATACGGATCCGAATTCGAGCTCCGTCGACAAGCTTGCGG
CCGCACTCGAGCACCACCACCACCACCACTGAGATCCGGCTGCTAACAAAGCCCGAAAGGAAGCTGAGTT
GGCTGCTGCCACCGCTGAGCAATAACTAGCATAACCCCTTGGGGCCTCTAAACGGGTCTTGAGGGGTTTT
TTGCTGAAAGGAGGAACTATATCCGGATTGGCGAATGGG
[124 nt withheld, positions 1650-1773]
C
[91 nt withheld, positions 1775-1865]
A
[49 nt withheld, positions 1867-1915]
CCTTTGACGTTGGAGTCCACGTTCTTT
[37 nt withheld, positions 1943-1979]
ACCCTATCTCGGTCTATTCTTTTGATTTATAAGGGATTTTGCCGATTTCGGCCTATTGGTTAAAAAATGA
GCTGATTTAACAAAAATTTAACGCGAATTTTAACAAAATATTAACGCTTACAATTTAGGTGGCACTTTTC
GGGGAAATGTGCGCGGAACCCCTATTTGTTTATTTTTCTAAATACATTCAAATATGTATCCGCTCATGAA
TTAATTCTTAGAAAAACTCATCGAGCATCAAATGAAACTGCAATTTATTCATATCAGGATTATCAATACC
ATATTTTTGAAAAAGCCGTTTCTGTAATGAAGGAGAAAACTCACCGAGGCAGTTCCATAGGATGGCAAGA
TCCTGGTATCGGTCTGCGATTCCGACTCGTCCAACATCAATACAACCTATTAATTTCCCCTCGTCAAAAA
TAAGGTTATCAAGTGAGAAATCACCATGAGTGACGACTGAATCCGGTGAGAATGGCAAAAGTTTATGCAT
TTCTTTCCAGACTTGTTCAACAGGCCAGCCATTACGCTCGTCATCAAAATCACTCGCATCAACCAAACCG
TTATTCATTCGTGATTGCGCCTGAGCGAGACGAAATACGCGATCGCTGTTAAAAGGACAATTACAAACAG
GAATCGAATGCAACCGGCGCAGGAACACTGCCAGCGCATCAACAATATTTTCACCTGAATCAGGATATTC
TTCTAATACCTGGAATGCTGTTTTCCCGGGGATCGCAGTGGTGAGTAACCATGCATCATCAGGAGTACGG
ATAAAATGCTTGATGGTCGGAAGAGGCATAAATTCCGTCAGCCAGTTTAGTCTGACCATCTCATCTGTAA
CATCATTGGCAACGCTACCTTTGCCATGTTTCAGAAACAACTCTGGCGCATCGGGCTTCCCATACAATCG
ATAGATTGTCGCACCTGATTGCCCGACATTATCGCGAGCCCATTTATACCCATATAAATCAGCATCCATG
TTGGAATTTAATCGCGGCCTAGAGCAAGACGTTTCCCGTTGAATATGGCTCATAACACCCCTTGTATTAC
TGTTTATGTAAGCAGACAGTTTTATTGTTCATGACCAAAATCCCTTAACGTGAGTTTTCGTTCCACTGAG
CGTCAGACCCCGTAGAAAAGATCAAAGGATCTTCTTGAGATCCTTTTTTTCTGCGCGTAATCTGCTGCTT
GCAAACAAAAAAACCACCGCTACCAGCGGTGGTTTGTTTGCCGGATCAAGAGCTACCAACTCTTTTTCCG
AAGGTAACTGGCTTCAGCAGAGCGCAGATACCAAATACTGTCCTTCTAGTGTAGCCGTAGTTAGGCCACC
ACTTCAAGAACTCTGTAGCACCGCCTACATACCTCGCTCTGCTAATCCTGTTACCAGTGGCTGCTGCCAG
TGGCGATAAGTCGTGTCTTACCGGGTTGGACTCAAGACGATAGTTACCGGATAAGGCGCAGCGGTCGGGC
TGAACGGGGGGTTCGTGCACACAGCCCAGCTTGGAGCGAACGACCTACACCGAACTGAGATACCTACAGC
GTGAGCTATGAGAAAGCGCCACGCTTCCCGAAGGGAGAAAGGCGGACAGGTATCCGGTAAGCGGCAGGGT
CGGAACAGGAGAGCGCACGAGGGAGCTTCCAGGGGGAAACGCCTGGTATCTTTATAGTCCTGTCGGGTTT
CGCCACCTCTGACTTGAGCGTCGATTTTTGTGATGCTCGTCAGGGGGGCGGAGCCTATGGAAAAACGCCA
GCAACGCGGCCTTTTTACGGTTCCTGGCCTTTTGCTGGCCTTTTGCTCACATGTTCTTTCCTGCGTTATC
CCCTGATTCTGTGGATAACCGTATTACCGCCTTTGAGTGAGCTGATACCGCTCGCCGCAGCCGAACGACC
GAGCGCAGCGAGTCAGTGAGCGAGGAAGCGGAAGAGCGCCTGATGCGGTATTTTCTCCTTACGCATCTGT
GCGGTATTTCACACCGCAATGGTGCACTCTCAGTACAATCTGCTCTGATGCCGCATAGTTAAGCCAGTAT
ACACTCCGCTATCGCTACGTGACTGGGTCATGGCTGCGCCCCGACACCCGCCAACACCCGCTGACGCGCC
CTGACGGGCTTGTCTGCTCCCGGCATCCGCTTACAGACAAGCTGTGACCGTCTCCGGGAGCTGCATGTGT
CAGAGGTTTTCACCGTCATCACCGAAACGCGCGAGGCAGCTGCGGTAAAGCTCATCAGCGTGGTCGTGAA
GCGATTCACAGATGTCTGCCTGTTCATCCGCGTCCAGCTCGTTGAGTTTCTCCAGAAGCGTTAATGTCTG
GCTTCTGATAAAGCGGGCCATGTTAAGGGCGGTTTTTTCCTGTTTGGTCACTGATGCCTCCGTGTAAGGG
GGATTTCTGTTCATGGGGGTAATGATACCGATGAAACGAGAGAGGATGCTCACGATACGGGTTACTGATG
ATGAACATGCCCGGTTACTGGAACGTTGTGAGGGTAAACAACTGGCGGTATGGATGCGGCGGGACCAGAG
AAAAATCACTCAGGGTCAATGCCAGCGCTTCGTTAATACAGATGTAGGTGTTCCACAGGGTAGCCAGCAG
CATCCTGCGATGCAGATCCGGAACATAATGGTGCAGGGCGCTGACTTCCGCGTTTCCAGACTTTACGAAA
CACGGAAACCGAAGACCATTCATGTTGTTGCTCAGGTCGCAGACGTTTTGCAGCAGCAGTCGCTTCACGT
TCGCTCGCGTATCGGTGATTCATTCTGCTAACCAGTAAGGCAACCCCGCCAGCCTAGCCGGGTCCTCAAC
GACAGGAGCACGATCATGCGCACCCGTGGGGCCGCCATGCCGGCGATAATGGCCTGCTTCTCGCCGAAAC
GTTTGGTGGCGGGACCAGTGACGAAGGCTTGAGCGAGGGCGTGCAAGATTCCGAATACCGCAAGCGACAG
GCCGATCATCGTCGCGCTCCAGCGAAAGCGGTCCTCGCCGAAAATGACCCAGAGCGCTGCCGGCACCTGT
CCTACGAGTTGCATGATAAAGAAGACAGTCATAAGTGCGGCGACGATAGTCATGCCCCGCGCCCACCGGA
AGGAGCTGACTGGGTTGAAGGCTCTCAAGGGCATCGGTCGAGATCCCGGTGCCTAATGAGTGAGCTAACT
TACATTAATTGCGTTGCGCTCACTGCCCGCTTTCCAGTCGGGAAACCTGTCGTGCCAGCTGCATTAATGA
ATCGGCCAACGCGCGGGGAGAGGCGGTTTGCGTATTGGGCGCCAGGGTGGTTTTTCTTTTCACCAGTGAG
ACGGGCAACAGCTGATTGCCCTTCACCGCCTGGCCCTGAGAGAGTTGCAGCAAGCGGTCCACGCTGGTTT
GCCCCAGCAGGCGAAAATCCTGTTTGATGGTGGTTAACGGCGGGATATAACATGAGCTGTCTTCGGTATC
GTCGTATCCCACTACCGAGATATCCGCACCAACGCGCAGCCCGGACTCGGTAATGGCGCGCATTGCGCCC
AGCGCCATCTGATCGTTGGCAACCAGCATCGCAGTGGGAACGATGCCCTCATTCAGCATTTGCATGGTTT
GTTGAAAACCGGACATGGCACTCCAGTCGCCTTCCCGTTCCGCTATCGGCTGAATTTGATTGCGAGTGAG
ATATTTATGCCAGCCAGCCAGACGCAGACGCGCCGAGACAGAACTTAATGGGCCCGCTAACAGCGCGATT
TGCTGGTGACCCAATGCGACCAGATGCTCCACGCCCAGTCGCGTACCGTCTTCATGGGAGAAAATAATAC
TGTTGATGGGTGTCTGGTCAGAGACATCAAGAAATAACGCCGGAACATTAGTGCAGGCAGCTTCCACAGC
AATGGCATCCTGGTCATCCAGCGGATAGTTAATGATCAGCCCACTGACGCGTTGCGCGAGAAGATTGTGC
ACCGCCGCTTTACAGGCTTCGACGCCGCTTCGTTCTACCATCGACACCACCACGCTGGCACCCAGTTGAT
CGGCGCGAGATTTAATCGCCGCGACAATTTGCGACGGCGCGTGCAGGGCCAGACTGGAGGTGGCAACGCC
AATCAGCAACGACTGTTTGCCCGCCAGTTGTTGTGCCACGCGGTTGGGAATGTAATTCAGCTCCGCCATC
GCCGCTTCCACTTTTTCCCGCGTTTTCGCAGAAACGTGGCTGGCCTGGTTCACCACGCGGGAAACGGTCT
GATAAGAGACACCGGCATACTCTGCGACATCGTATAACGTTACTGGTTTCACATTCACCACCCTGAATTG
ACTCTCTTCCGGGCGCTATCATGCCATACCGCGAAAGGTTTTGCGCCATTCGATGGTGTCCGGGATCTCG
ACGCTCTCCCTTATGCGACTCCTGCATTAGGAAGCAGCCCAGTAGTAGGTTGAGGCCGTTGAGCACCGCC
GCCGCAAGGAATGGTGCATGCAAGGAGATGGCGCCCAACAGTCCCCCGGCCACGGGGCCTGCCACCATAC
CCACGCCGAAACAAGCGCTCATGAGCCCGAAGTGGCGAGCCCGATCTTCCCCATCGGTGATGTCGGCGAT
ATAGGCGCCAGCAACCGCACCTGTGGCGCCGGTGATGCCGGCCACGATGCGTCCGGCGTAGAGGATCGAG
ATCTCGATCCCGCGAAATTAATACGACTCACTATAGGGGAATTGTGAGCGGATAACAATTCCCCTCTAGA
AATAATTTTGTTTAACTTTAAGAAGGAGATATACAT
